Addgene plasmid #23077: pWZ414-F53
Depositing lab: Sharon Dent. Depositing organization: University of Texas MD Anderson Cancer Center. Publication: Essential and redundant functions of histone acetylation revealed by mutation of target lysines and loss of the Gcn5p acetyltransferase. Zhang W, Bone JR, Edmondson DG, Turner BM, Roth SY. EMBO J. 1998 Jun 1. 17(11):3155-67. 10.1093/emboj/17.11.3155 PubMed 9606197.
Backbone
  Vector backbone: pRS414 delta Afl III- Sma I
  Backbone manufacturer: Stratagene
  Backbone size w/o insert (bp): 4348
  Vector type: Yeast Expression
  Selectable markers: TRP1
Growth in bacteria
  Bacterial resistance: Ampicillin, 100 μg/mL
  Growth temperature: 37°C
  Growth strain: DH5alpha
  Copy number: Unknown
Gene/Insert
  Gene/Insert name: yeast Histone H3-2 and Histone H4-2 (alt name: HHT2-HHF2)
  Species: S. cerevisiae (budding yeast)
  Insert size (bp): 1900
  Mutation: Histone H3 changed Lysine 9 to Arginine, H3 K9R
  GenBank ID: S000004976 S000004975
  Cloning method: Restriction Enzyme; 5′ cloning site Afl III (not destroyed); 3′ cloning site Spe I (unknown if destroyed)
  Sequencing primers: 5′ T7; 3′ CACCTCTGACTTGAGCGTCG
Resource information
  A portion of this plasmid was derived from a plasmid made by: from Dr. Mary Ann Osley, currently at the Univ. of New Mexico, Albuquerque, NM
Terms and licenses: Academic/Nonprofit Terms; Industry Terms: Not Available to Industry
Depositor comments: HHT2 is Yeast ID YNL031C HHF2 is Yeast ID YNL030W HHT2 is gene ID 855700 HHF2 is gene ID 855701
How to cite: pWZ414-F53 was a gift from Sharon Dent (Addgene plasmid # 23077 ; http://n2t.net/addgene:23077 ; RRID:Addgene_23077)
