[The description below was written by a language model from this plasmid's Addgene catalogue record.]
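Description:
pWZ414-F53 is a yeast expression plasmid built on a modified pRS414 backbone from which the Afl III–Sma I region has been removed. pRS414 belongs to the pRS series of yeast–E. coli shuttle vectors, and the 414 member is generally known as a centromeric (CEN/ARS), low-copy plasmid. The record itself does not list the replication elements, and it gives the bacterial copy number as unknown. Selection in Saccharomyces cerevisiae relies on the TRP1 auxotrophic marker, which complements tryptophan auxotrophy in trp1 hosts, while propagation in E. coli is selected with ampicillin. The backbone without insert is recorded as about 4.3 kb.

The insert is a roughly 1.9 kb S. cerevisiae fragment carrying the HHT2-HHF2 locus, which encodes histone H3 (HHT2, YNL031C) and histone H4 (HHF2, YNL030W). It was cloned between Afl III and Spe I sites. No promoter is stated in the record. In the yeast genome these two genes lie on opposite strands and are divergently transcribed from a shared intergenic region, so expression presumably comes from the native regulatory sequences within the fragment. The H3 copy carries a lysine 9 to arginine substitution (H3 K9R), which preserves the positive charge but removes a residue that can be acetylated, while no mutation is recorded for H4. No tags or reporters are listed. Part of the plasmid derives from an earlier histone gene construct made in another laboratory. The associated study examined essential and redundant roles of histone acetylation by mutating target lysines in combination with loss of the Gcn5p acetyltransferase. This points to use of the plasmid as a source of mutant H3 alongside H4 in yeast for genetic analysis of acetylation sites.
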