>Addgene plasmid #23077 | pWZ414-F53 | addgene partial sequence | sequence record 29012 | 23077 with T7
TCGAGGTCGACGGTATCGATAAGCTTGATATCGAATTCCTGCAGCCCCCTAGTCTCTTCGAAAATGATGT
TTATTGATAATTATTATACATGGTTTCTTGCCGGTTATAAAATTACGTATACTATCTAAGCATCTAAAAA
TTAGCCCCGCAATTATGTCTGTAAACGATAAATTACAGCATATATACCCTCCTCATGTCGTTAAAAGCAT
TGCGAATAGATAGATGAATAATGTATTAAAAAAGGAGATGTTTGTATGATGTCCCCCCAGTCTAAATGCA
TAGAAAAAAAAAAATTCCCGCTTTATATTCATGATCTTTCACCTCTTAGTCTTCTGGCCAATTTGATATC
CTTCTTTTGGATAGTAACACGCTTAGCGTGAATAGCAGCCAGATTAGTGTCTTCAAACAAAGAGACTAAG
TATGCTTCGACGGATTCTTGCAAAGCACCGATAGCAGAAGATTGAAATCTCAAGTCGGTCTTGAAATCTT
GAGCGATTTCTCTGACCAATCTTTGGAAAGGTAACTTTCTGATCAACAGTTCAGTAGATTTTTGGAATCT
TCTAATTTCTCTCAAGGCAACAGTACCTGGCTTATATCTGTGAGGCTTCTTAACACCACCGGTAGATGGG
GCGGATTTTCTGGCAGCCTTGGAGGCTAATTGTTTCCGCGGGGCTTTACCACCAGTCGACCTTCTAGCTG
TTTGTTTAGTTCTGGCCATTGTGGAGTGTTTGCTTGGAT
